Addgene plasmid #217058: pMV-Tc1-3_FR
Purpose: Donor plasmid of Tc1-3_FR Transposon
Depositing lab: Haoyi Wang. Depositing organization: Institute of Zoology, Chinese Academy of Sciences. Publication: Heterologous survey of 130 DNA transposons in human cells highlights their functional divergence and expands the genome engineering toolbox. Zhang T, Tan S, Tang N, Li Y, Zhang C, Sun J, Guo Y, Gao H, Cai Y, Sun W, Wang C, Fu L, Ma H, Wu Y, Hu X, Zhang X, Gee P, Yan W, Zhao Y, Chen Q, Guo B, Wang H, Zhang YE. Cell. 2024 Jul 11;187(14):3741-3760.e30. doi: 10.1016/j.cell.2024.05.007. Epub 2024 Jun 5. PubMed 38843831.
Backbone
  Vector backbone: pMV
  Vector type: Mammalian Expression
Growth in bacteria
  Bacterial resistance: Ampicillin, 100 μg/mL
  Growth temperature: 37°C
  Growth strain: DH5alpha
  Copy number: High Copy
Gene/Insert
  Gene/Insert name: TIRs of Tc1-3_FR transposon (alt name: Tc1-3_FR)
  Species: Synthetic
  Cloning method: Restriction Enzyme; 5′ cloning site Unknown (unknown if destroyed); 3′ cloning site Unknown (unknown if destroyed)
Terms and licenses: Academic/Nonprofit Terms; Industry Terms: Not Available to Industry
How to cite: pMV-Tc1-3_FR was a gift from Haoyi Wang (Addgene plasmid # 217058 ; http://n2t.net/addgene:217058 ; RRID:Addgene_217058)
