[The description below was written by a language model from this plasmid's Addgene catalogue record and pLannotate feature annotations shown in this document.]
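Description:
pMV-Tc1-3_FR is a 4.9 kb transposon donor plasmid built on the pMV backbone and catalogued as a mammalian expression vector. It carries the synthetic terminal inverted repeats (TIRs) of the Tc1-3_FR DNA transposon, a Tc1-type element. It comes from a set of constructs made to survey the activity of many DNA transposons in human cells. In E. coli it replicates from a high-copy ColE1/pUC-type origin and is selected with ampicillin. The β-lactamase gene is annotated as driven by a cat promoter. Short phage T7 and T3 early terminators and a tonB terminator flank the bacterial modules, presumably to insulate them from read-through transcription. The automated annotation also flags small lacZα and RSF ori fragments and a short rop-like segment. These are likely backbone remnants rather than functional parts, which fits the high copy number on record.

The cargo is a single mammalian transcription unit. A mouse PGK promoter drives a puromycin N-acetyltransferase coding sequence followed by EGFP, and the unit ends in a bovine growth hormone polyadenylation signal. A short unannotated gap separates the two reading frames, which suggests a linker or self-cleaving peptide, but the record does not identify it. The TIRs themselves are not annotated in the feature table. The unannotated stretches on either side of the PGK-Puro-EGFP-polyA cassette are where they would be expected, but their exact positions are not recorded.

No transposase gene is annotated, so the plasmid would be co-delivered with a separate source of the matching Tc1-3_FR transposase. The transposase would excise the TIR-flanked cassette and integrate it into the host genome, and integration events could then be scored or enriched by puromycin resistance and green fluorescence.
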