Features (pLannotate 1.2.2; 13 found; start..end, strand, type, name):
     12..39      +  terminator     T7Te terminator: phage T7 early transcription terminator
     51..638     -  rep_origin     ori: high-copy-number ColE1/pMB1/pBR322/pUC origin of replication
    660..689     -  terminator     T3Te terminator: phage T3 early transcription terminator
    748..768     -  CDS            lacZα (fragment): LacZα fragment of β-galactosidase; lacZ fragment
   1197..1696    +  promoter       PGK promoter: mouse phosphoglycerate kinase 1 promoter
   1721..2315    +  CDS            PuroR (fragment): puromycin N-acetyltransferase; pac from Streptomyces alboniger; confers resistance to puromycin
   2379..3098    +  CDS            EGFP: the original enhanced GFP (Yang et al., 1996) mammalian codon-optimized
   3126..3350    +  polyA_signal   bGH poly(A) signal: bovine growth hormone polyadenylation signal
   3645..3682    -  rep_origin     RSF ori (fragment): Plasmids containing the RSF 1030 origin of replication can be propagated in E. coli cells that contain additional plasmids with compatible origins.
   3721..3752    +  terminator     tonB terminator: bidirectional E. coli tonB-P14 transcription terminator
   3753..3855    +  promoter       cat promoter: promoter of the E. coli cat gene encoding chloramphenicol acetyltransferase
   3856..4716    +  CDS            AmpR: β-lactamase; bla; confers resistance to ampicillin, carbenicillin, and related antibiotics
   4717..4908    +  CDS            rop: Rop protein, which maintains plasmids at low copy number; rop
>Addgene plasmid #217058 | pMV-Tc1-3_FR | addgene full sequence | sequence record 442067 | Addgene NGS Result
TGTAATCACCTGGCTCACCTTCGGGTGGGCCTTTCTGCGTTGCTGGCGTTTTTCCATAGGCTCCGCCCCC
CTGACGAGCATCACAAAAATCGATGCTCAAGTCAGAGGTGGCGAAACCCGACAGGACTATAAAGATACCA
GGCGTTTCCCCCTGGAAGCTCCCTCGTGCGCTCTCCTGTTCCGACCCTGCCGCTTACCGGATACCTGTCC
GCCTTTCTCCCTTCGGGAAGCGTGGCGCTTTCTCATAGCTCACGCTGTAGGTATCTCAGTTCGGTGTAGG
TCGTTCGCTCCAAGCTGGGCTGTGTGCACGAACCCCCCGTTCAGCCCGACCGCTGCGCCTTATCCGGTAA
CTATCGTCTTGAGTCCAACCCGGTAAGACACGACTTATCGCCACTGGCAGCAGCCACTGGTAACAGGATT
AGCAGAGCGAGGTATGTAGGCGGTGCTACAGAGTTCTTGAAGTGGTGGCCTAACTACGGCTACACTAGAA
GAACAGTATTTGGTATCTGCGCTCTGCTGAAGCCAGTTACCTCGGAAAAAGAGTTGGTAGCTCTTGATCC
GGCAAACAAACCACCGCTGGTAGCGGTGGTTTTTTTGTTTGCAAGCAGCAGATTACGCGCAGAAAAAAAG
GATCTCAAGAAGATCCTTTGATTTTCTACCGAAGAAAGGCCCACCCGTGAAGGTGAGCCAGTGAGTTGAT
TGCAGTCCAGTTACGCTGGAGTCAATAGGCGTATCACGAGGCCCTTTCGTTGTAAAACGACGGCCAGTCG
AACCACGCAATGCGTCTCGATCCGCAGTGTCTTGCGTCTCTGGTACCTACAGTGAGAGTAAAAAGTATTT
GATCCCTTGCTGATTTTGTTGGTTTGTCCACTAATAAAGACATGATCATTCTATACTTTTAATGGTAGAT
GTATTCTAACATGGAGAGACAGAATATCAAAAAGAAAATCAAGAAAATAACTTTAAAGAATTTATTTTAA
TTTATTTGTTTTTCATTGAGGGAAATAAGTATTTGATCCCCTAGTATGCATTAGGAGTTCTGGCTTTCAC
AGACCAGTTAGACGCTCCCAAACAACTTGTTACCTGAATTGAAGACACCAGGTCTAACTAATCACCTGTA
TGTAAGACAACTGTTCACAGAATCAGACAATCAGACAGATTCCAAACTCTCCACCACCGGTGCTAGCAAT
TCTACCGGGTAGGGGAGGCGCTTTTCCCAAGGCAGTCTGGAGCATGCGCTTTAGCAGCCCCGCTGGGCAC
TTGGCGCTACACAAGTGGCCTCTGGCCTCGCACACATTCCACATCCACCGGTAGGCGCCAACCGGCTCCG
TTCTTTGGTGGCCCCTTCGCGCCACCTTCTACTCCCCCCCTAGTCAGGAAGTTCCCCCCCGCCCCGCAGC
TCGCGTCGTGCAGGACGTGACAAAGGGAAGTAGCACGTCTCACTAGTCTCGTGCAGAGGGACAGCACCGC
TGAGCAATGGAGGCGGGTAGGCTTTTGGGGCGGCGGCCAATAGCAGCTTTGCTCCTTCGCTTTCTGGGCT
CAGGGGCGGGGAGGGGGGGGGCCGGGGGGCGGGCTCAGGGGCGGGCTCAGGGGCGGGGCGGGCGCCCGAA
GGTCCTCCGGAGGCCCGGCATTCTGCACGCTTCAAAAGCGCACGTCTGCCGCGCTGTTCTCCTCTTCCTC
ATCTCCGGGCCTTTCGACCTGCAGCCAACGCCACCATGGGGACCGAGTACAAGCCCACGGTGCGCCTCGC
CACCCGCGACGACGTCCCCCGGGCCGTACGCACCCTCGCCGCCGCGTTCGCCGACTACCCCGCCACGCGC
CACACCGTCGACCCGGACCGCCACATCGAGCGGGTCACCGAGCTGCAAGAACTCTTCCTCACGCGCGTCG
GGCTCGACATCGGCAAGGTGTGGGTCGCGGACGACGGCGCCGCGGTGGCGGTCTGGACCACGCCGGAGAG
CGTCGAAGCGGGGGCGGTGTTCGCCGAGATCGGCCCGCGCATGGCCGAGTTGAGCGGTTCCCGGCTGGCC
GCGCAGCAACAGATGGAAGGCCTCCTGGCGCCGCACCGGCCCAAGGAGCCCGCGTGGTTCCTGGCCACCG
TCGGCGTCTCGCCCGACCACCAGGGCAAGGGTCTGGGCAGCGCCGTCGTGCTCCCCGGAGTGGAGGCGGC
CGAGCGCGCCGGGGTGCCCGCCTTCCTGGAGACCTCCGCGCCCCGCAACCTCCCCTTCTACGAGCGGCTC
GGCTTCACCGTCACCGCCGACGTCGAGGTGCCCGAAGGACCGCGCACCTGGTGCATGACCCGCAAGCCCG
GTGCCATCGATGCCACTAACTTCTCCCTGTTGAAACAAGCAGGGGATGTCGAAGAGAATCCCGGGCCAAT
GGTGAGCAAGGGCGAGGAGCTGTTCACCGGGGTGGTGCCCATCCTGGTCGAGCTGGACGGCGACGTAAAC
GGCCACAAGTTCAGCGTGTCCGGCGAGGGCGAGGGCGATGCCACCTACGGCAAGCTGACCCTGAAGTTCA
TCTGCACCACCGGCAAGCTGCCCGTGCCCTGGCCCACCCTCGTGACCACCCTGACCTACGGCGTGCAGTG
CTTCAGCCGCTACCCCGACCACATGAAGCAGCACGACTTCTTCAAGTCCGCCATGCCCGAAGGCTACGTC
CAGGAGCGCACCATCTTCTTCAAGGACGACGGCAACTACAAGACCCGCGCCGAGGTGAAGTTCGAGGGCG
ACACCCTGGTGAACCGCATCGAGCTGAAGGGCATCGACTTCAAGGAGGACGGCAACATCCTGGGGCACAA
GCTGGAGTACAACTACAACAGCCACAACGTCTATATCATGGCCGACAAGCAGAAGAACGGCATCAAGGTG
AACTTCAAGATCCGCCACAACATCGAGGACGGCAGCGTGCAGCTCGCCGACCACTACCAGCAGAACACCC
CCATCGGCGACGGCCCCGTGCTGCTGCCCGACAACCACTACCTGAGCACCCAGTCCGCCCTGAGCAAAGA
CCCCAACGAGAAGCGCGATCACATGGTCCTGCTGGAGTTCGTGACCGCCGCCGGGATCACTCTCGGCATG
GACGAGCTGTACAAGTAATTAATTAAGCTCGCTGATCAGCCTCGACTGTGCCTTCTAGTTGCCAGCCATC
TGTTGTTTGCCCCTCCCCCGTGCCTTCCTTGACCCTGGAAGGTGCCACTCCCACTGTCCTTTCCTAATAA
AATGAGGAAATTGCATCGCATTGTCTGAGTAGGTGTCATTCTATTCTGGGGGGTGGGGTGGGGCAGGACA
GCAAGGGGGAGGATTGGGAAGACAATAGCAGGCATGCTGGGGATGCGGTGGGCTCTATGGCTTCTGAGGC
GCGCCCTCGAGGTGCTTTTGGATAGAGGGATCAAATACTTATTACCCTCAATGAAAAACAAATAAATTAA
AATAAATTCTTTAAAGTTATTTTCTGGATTTTCTTTTTGATATTCTGTCTCTCCATGTTAGAATACATCT
ACCATTAAAAGTATAGAATGATCATGTCTTTATTAGTGGACAAACCAACAAAATCAGCAAGGGATCAAAT
ACTTTTTACTCTCACTGTAGGGCCCAGAGACGGAGTCACTGCCAACCGAGACGGTCATAGCTGTTTCCTG
TGTGCCGCTTCCTCGCTCACTGACTCGCTGCGCTCGGTCGTTACTGACCATTTAAATCATACCTGACCTC
CATAGCAGAAAGTCAAAAGCCTCCGACCGGAGGCTTTTGACTTGATCGGCACGTAAGAGGTTCCAACTTT
CACCATAATGAAATAAGATCACTACCGGGCGTATTTTTTGAGTTATCGAGATTTTCAGGAGCTAAGGAAG
CTAAAATGAGTATTCAACATTTCCGTGTCGCCCTTATTCCCTTTTTTGCGGCATTTTGCCTTCCTGTTTT
TGCTCACCCAGAAACGCTGGTGAAAGTAAAAGATGCTGAAGATCAGTTGGGTGCACGAGTGGGTTACATC
GAACTGGATCTCAACAGCGGTAAGATCCTTGAGAGTTTACGCCCCGAAGAACGTTTTCCAATGATGAGCA
CTTTTAAAGTTCTGCTATGTGGCGCGGTATTATCCCGTATTGACGCCGGGCAAGAGCAACTCGGTCGCCG
CATACACTATTCTCAGAATGACTTGGTTGAGTACTCACCAGTCACAGAAAAGCATCTCACGGATGGCATG
ACAGTAAGAGAATTATGCAGTGCTGCCATAACCATGAGTGATAACACTGCGGCCAACTTACTTCTGGCAA
CGATCGGAGGACCGAAGGAGCTAACCGCTTTTTTGCACAACATGGGGGATCATGTAACTCGCCTTGATCG
TTGGGAACCGGAGCTGAATGAAGCCATACCAAACGACGAGCGTGACACCACGATGCCTGTAGCAATGGCA
ACAACGTTGCGCAAACTATTAACTGGCGAACTACTTACTCTAGCTTCCCGGCAACAATTAATAGACTGGA
TGGAGGCGGATAAAGTTGCAGGATCACTTCTGCGCTCGGCCCTCCCGGCTGGCTGGTTTATTGCTGATAA
ATCTGGAGCCGGTGAGCGTGGGTCCCGCGGTATCATTGCAGAACTGGGGCCAGATGGTAAGCCCTCCCGC
ATCGTAGTTATCTACACGACGGGGAGTCAGGCAACTATGGATGAACGAAATAGACAGATCGCTGAGATAG
GTGCCTCACTGATTAAGCATTGGTAAGTGACCAAACAGGAAAAAACCGCCCTTAACATGGCCCGCTTTAT
CAGAAGCCAGACATTAACGCTTCTGGAGAAACTCAACGAGCTGGACGCGGATGAACAGGCAGACATCTGT
GAATCGCTTCACGACCACGCTGATGAGCTTTACCGCAGCTGCCTCGCGCGTTTCGGTGATGACGGTGAAA
ACCTCTGATGAGGGCCCAAA
